>Addgene plasmid #99978 | pACT2-Utp15 | addgene full sequence | sequence record 191952 | Addgene NGS Result
CAACTTCTTTTCTTTTTTTTTCTTTTCTCTCTCCCCCGTTGTTGTCTCACCATATCCGCAATGACAAAAA
AATGATGGAAGACACTAAAGGAAAAAATTAACGACAAAGACAGCACCAACAGATGTCGTTGTTCCAGAGC
TGATGAGGGGTATCTCGAAGCACACGAAACTTTTTCCTTCCTTCATTCACGCACACTACTCTCTAATGAG
CAACGGTATACGGCCTTCCTTCCAGTTACTTGAATTTGAAATAAAAAAAAGTTTGCTGTCTTGCTATCAA
GTATAAATAGACCTGCAATTATTAATCTTTTGTTTCCTCGTCATTGTTCTCGTTCCCTTTCTTCCTTGTT
TCTTTTTCTGCACAATATTTCAAGCTATACCAAGCATACAATCAACTCCAAGCTTTGCAAAGATGGATAA
AGCGGAATTAATTCCCGAGCCTCCAAAAAAGAAGAGAAAGGTCGAATTGGGTACCGCCGCCAATTTTAAT
CAAAGTGGGAATATTGCTGATAGCTCATTGTCCTTCACTTTCACTAACAGTAGCAACGGTCCGAACCTCA
TAACAACTCAAACAAATTCTCAAGCGCTTTCACAACCAATTGCCTCCTCTAACGTTCATGATAACTTCAT
GAATAATGAAATCACGGCTAGTAAAATTGATGATGGTAATAATTCAAAACCACTGTCACCTGGTTGGACG
GACCAAACTGCGTATAACGCGTTTGGAATCACTACAGGGATGTTTAATACCACTACAATGGATGATGTAT
ATAACTATCTATTCGATGATGAAGATACCCCACCAAACCCAAAAAAAGAGATCTCTATGGCTTACCCATA
CGATGTTCCAGATTACGCTAGCTTGGGTGGTCATATGGCCATGGAGGCCCCAGCTTTCACAAGTTTGTAC
AAAAAAGCAGGCTACAAAATGTCGACTGCTAGGCCTAGAATAATCACTTCGAAGGCTCCATTATTGCCTC
AACAGACTACCCCGGAGCAGCGTTACTGGCGTCAATACACTTCCGCACAACTGGTTAAAGAACATAATAG
CGTTACTCACATATCATTCAATCCTCAACATCCTCATGATTTTGCAGTAACTTCCTCAACCAGAGTTCAA
ATATTTTCTTCAAGAACTAGGCAAGTGATCAAGACCTTTTCAAGATTTAAAGATGTTGTCTATTCTGCAT
CCTTTAGGAGTGATGGTAAATTGCTTTGTGCCGGTGATGCTACCGGTTTAGTGTCTGTATACGACAGTTA
TAATCCCAGGACTATCCTTTTATCTATAAACGCTTCCACACATCCCACACATGTTACGAAATTCCATACG
CAAGATAACAAAATTCTGGCTACGGCGAGTGACGATAGAGTGACAAGACTTTGGGATATATCCAACGCAT
ATGAGCCACAATTAGAGCTCACCGGAGCTACTGACTATGTTCGTACCTTATCATTTATCCCAGCAGCCCC
ACATTTGGTTGCAACAGGCTCATACGACGGTTTGATCAGATTATATGACACAAGATCTAGCGGATCCACG
CCAATTTATTCTCTGAATCATGACCAACCTGTTGAAAATGTTATTGCAGTATCTCCAACCCAAATTGTTT
CTTGCGGTGGCAATAATTTCAAAGTGTGGGACTTGACCAGTAACAAGAAATTATACGAACGTGGCAATTT
CAATAAGGCTGTGACATGCTTGGACTATGTTGAAAATTTTGATTCTCCAATGCAATCGGCGTTGATCGCT
TCTTCCTTAGATGGTCATGTCAAAGTCTTTGATCCTTTAGACAATTTCCAAGTCAAATTTGGCTGGAAAT
TTTCGGGTCCCGTACTAAGTTGTGCTGTCTCCCCTAGTACCGCACAAGGGAATAGGCATTTAGTAGCAGG
TTTATCATCAGGACTACTAGCCATTAGAACTAAAAAGAAAGAGAAACGTTCTTCCGATAAAGAAAACGCA
CCCGCCAGTTTTAATAAGAATGCGAAAAGTAATAACTTCCAGAGAATGATGCGAGGCTCGGAATACCAAG
GTGATCAAGAGCATATAATCCACAATGATAAGGTAAGATCTCAACGTCGTATGCGTGCATTCGAAAGGAA
CATAAATCAGTTTAAATGGAGCGAAGCACTCGACAATGCCTTTGTACCAGGTATGGCCAAAGAGTTGACA
CTTACTGTTCTTCAAGAACTACGCAAACGTGGCAAAGTTCGTGTAGCGCTATATGGTAGAGATGAATCTA
CATTAGAGCCGCTACTGAATTGGTGCTTAAAAGGTATTGAAGATGTGAGATCAGCATCTATTGTAGCGGA
TTGGGTCGCCGTGGTTTTAGAATTATATGGGAATACGTTAGAAAGCTCTCCAGTTCTTCAAGAATTGATG
ATAGATTTGAAAACTAAAGTTAGACATGAAATTCATAAGTCTAAAGAAGCTCAAAGAATTGAAGGTATGC
TTCAACTTTTAACGAGTAACCCAGCTTTCTTGTACAAAGTGGTGAGTCGAGAGATCTATGAATCGTAGAT
ACTGAAAAACCCCGCAAGTTCACTTCAACTGTGCATCGTGCACCATCTCAATTTCTTTCATTTATACATC
GTTTTGCCTTCTTTTATGTAACTATACTCCTCTAAGTTTCAATCTTGGCCATGTAACCTCTGATCTATAG
AATTTTTTAAATGACTAGAATTAATGCCCATCTTTTTTTTGGACCTAAATTCTTCATGAAAATATATTAC
GAGGGCTTATTCAGAAGCTTTGGACTTCTTCGCCAGAGGTTTGGTCAAGTCTCCAATCAAGGTTGTCGGC
TTGTCTACCTTGCCAGAAATTTACGAAAAGATGGAAAAGGGTCAAATCGTTGGTAGATACGTTGTTGACA
CTTCTAAATAAGCGAATTTCTTATGATTTATGATTTTTATTATTAAATAAGTTATAAAAAAAATAAGTGT
ATACAAATTTTAAAGTGACTCTTAGGTTTTAAAACGAAAATTCTTATTCTTGAGTAACTCTTTCCTGTAG
GTCAGGTTGCTTTCTCAGGTATAGCATGAGGTCGCTCTTATTGACCACACCTCTACCGGCATGCCGGTCG
AGGGACCTAATAACTTCGTATAGCATACATTATACGAAGTTATATTAAGGGTTATTGAATATGATCGGAA
TTGGTCGACTACGTCGTTAAGGCCGTTTCTGACAGAGTAAAATTCTTGAGGGAACTTTCACCATTATGGG
AAATGGTTCAAGAAGGTATTGACTTAAACTCCATCAAATGGTCAGGTCATTGAGTGTTTTTTATTTGTTG
TATTTTTTTTTTTTTAGAGAAAATCCTCCAATATATAAATTAGGAATCATAGTTTCATGATTTTCTGTTA
CACCTAACTTTTTGTGTGGTGCCCTCCTCCTTGTCAATATTAATGTTAAAGTGCAATTCTTTTTCCTTAT
CACGTTGAGCCATTAGTATCAATTTGCTTACCTGTATTCCTTTACATCCTCCTTTTTCTCCTTCTTGATA
AATGTATGTAGATTGCGTATATAGTTTCGTCTACCCTATGAACATATTCCATTTTGTAATTTCGTGTCGT
TTCTATTATGAATTTCATTTATAAAGTTTATGTACAAATATCATAAAAAAAGAGAATCTTTTTAAGCAAG
GATTTTCTTAACTTCTTCGGCGACAGCATCACCGACTTCGGTGGTACTGTTGGAACCACCTAAATCACCA
GTTCTGATACCTGCATCCAAAACCTTTTTAACTGCATCTTCAATGGCCTTACCTTCTTCAGGCAAGTTCA
ATGACAATTTCAACATCATTGCAGCAGACAAGATAGTGGCGATAGGGTTGACCTTATTCTTTGGCAAATC
TGGAGCAGAACCGTGGCATGGTTCGTACAAACCAAATGCGGTGTTCTTGTCTGGCAAAGAGGCCAAGGAC
GCAGATGGCAACAAACCCAAGGAACCTGGGATAACGGAGGCTTCATCGGAGATGATATCACCAAACATGT
TGCTGGTGATTATAATACCATTTAGGTGGGTTGGGTTCTTAACTAGGATCATGGCGGCAGAATCAATCAA
TTGATGTTGAACCTTCAATGTAGGAAATTCGTTCTTGATGGTTTCCTCCACAGTTTTTCTCCATAATCTT
GAAGAGGCCAAAACATTAGCTTTATCCAAGGACCAAATAGGCAATGGTGGCTCATGTTGTAGGGCCATGA
AAGCGGCCATTCTTGTGATTCTTTGCACTTCTGGAACGGTGTATTGTTCACTATCCCAAGCGACACCATC
ACCATCGTCTTCCTTTCTCTTACCAAAGTAAATACCTCCCACTAATTCTCTGACAACAACGAAGTCAGTA
CCTTTAGCAAATTGTGGCTTGATTGGAGATAAGTCTAAAAGAGAGTCGGATGCAAAGTTACATGGTCTTA
AGTTGGCGTACAATTGAAGTTCTTTACGGATTTTTAGTAAACCTTGTTCAGGTCTAACACTACCTGTACC
CCATTTAGGACCACCCACAGCACCTAACAAAACGGCATCAGCCTTCTTGGAGGCTTCCAGCGCCTCATCT
GGAAGTGGAACACCTGTAGCATCGATAGCAGCACCACCAATTAAATGATTTTCGAAATCGAACTTGACAT
TGGAACGAACATCAGAAATAGCTTTAAGAACCTTAATGGCTTCGGCTGTGATTTCTTGACCAACGTGGTC
ACCTGGCAAAACGACGATCTTCTTAGGGGCAGACATTAGAATGGTATATCCTTGAAATATATATATATAT
TGCTGAAATGTAAAAGGTAAGAAAAGTTAGAAAGTAAGACGATTGCTAACCACCTATTGGAAAAAACAAT
AGGTCCTTAAATAATATTGTCAACTTCAAGTATTGTGATGCAAGCATTTAGTCATGAACGCTTCTCTATT
CTATATGAAAAGCCGGTTCCGGCGCTCTCACCTTTCCTTTTTCTCCCAATTTTTCAGTTGAAAAAGGTAT
ATGCGTCAGGCGACCTCTGAAATTAACAAAAAATTTCCAGTCATCGAATTTGATTCTGTGCGATAGCGCC
CCTGTGTGTTCTCGTTATGTTGAGGAAAAAAATAATGGTTGCTAAGAGATTCGAACTCTTGCATCTTACG
ATACCTGAGTATTCCCACAGTTCCTTACCACTCTTTTGTTACTCTATTGATCCAGCTCAGCAAAGGCAGT
GTGATCTAAGATTCTATCTTCGCGATGTAGTAAAACTAGCTAGACCGAGAAAGAGACTAGAAATGCAAAA
GGCACTTCTACAATGGCTGCCATCATTATTATCCGATGTGACGCTGCAGCTTCTCAATGATATTCGAATA
CGCTTTGAGGAGATACAGCCTAATATCCGACAAACTGTTTTACAGATTTACGATCGTACTTGTTACCCAT
CATTGAATTTTGAACATCCGAACCTGGGAGTTTTCCCTGAAACAGATAGTATATTTGAACCTGTATAATA
ATATATAGTCTAGCGCTTTACGGAAGACAATGTATGTATTTCGGTTCCTGGAGAAACTATTGCATCTATT
GCATAGGTAATCTTGCACGTCGCATCCCCGGTTCATTTTCTGCGTTTCCATCTTGCACTTCAATAGCATA
TCTTTGTTAACGAAGCATCTGTGCTTCATTTTGTAGAACAAAAATGCAACGCGAGAGCGCTAATTTTTCA
AACAAAGAATCTGAGCTGCATTTTTACAGAACAGAAATGCAACGCGAAAGCGCTATTTTACCAACGAAGA
ATCTGTGCTTCATTTTTGTAAAACAAAAATGCAACGCGAGAGCGCTAATTTTTCAAACAAAGAATCTGAG
CTGCATTTTTACAGAACAGAAATGCAACGCGAGAGCGCTATTTTACCAACAAAGAATCTATACTTCTTTT
TTGTTCTACAAAAATGCATCCCGAGAGCGCTATTTTTCTAACAAAGCATCTTAGATTACTTTTTTTCTCC
TTTGTGCGCTCTATAATGCAGTCTCTTGATAACTTTTTGCACTGTAGGTCCGTTAAGGTTAGAAGAAGGC
TACTTTGGTGTCTATTTTCTCTTCCATAAAAAAAGCCTGACTCCACTTCCCGCGTTTACTGATTACTAGC
GAAGCTGCGGGTGCATTTTTTCAAGATAAAGGCATCCCCGATTATATTCTATACCGATGTGGATTGCGCA
TACTTTGTGAACAGAAAGTGATAGCGTTGATGATTCTTCATTGGTCAGAAAATTATGAACGGTTTCTTCT
ATTTTGTCTCTATATACTACGTATAGGAAATGTTTACATTTTCGTATTGTTTTCGATTCACTCTATGAAT
AGTTCTTACTACAATTTTTTTGTCTAAAGAGTAATACTAGAGATAAACATAAAAAATGTAGAGGTCGAGT
TTAGATGCAAGTTCAAGGAGCGAAAGGTGGATGGGTAGGTTATATAGGGATATAGCACAGAGATATATAG
CAAAGAGATACTTTTGAGCAATGTTTGTGGAAGCGGTATTCGCAATATTTTAGTAGCTCGTTACAGTCCG
GTGCGTTTTTGGTTTTTTGAAAGTGCGTCTTCAGAGCGCTTTTGGTTTTCAAAAGCGCTCTGAAGTTCCT
ATACTTTCTAGAGAATAGGAACTTCGGAATAGGAACTTCAAAGCGTTTCCGAAAACGAGCGCTTCCGAAA
ATGCAACGCGAGCTGCGCACATACAGCTCACTGTTCACGTCGCACCTATATCTGCGTGTTGCCTGTATAT
ATATATACATGAGAAGAACGGCATAGTGCGTGTTTATGCTTAAATGCGTACTTATATGCGTCTATTTATG
TAGGATGAAAGGTAGTCTAGTACCTCCTGTGATATTATCCCATTCCATGCGGGGTATCGTATGCTTCCTT
CAGCACTACCCTTTAGCTGTTCTATATGCTGCCACTCCTCAATTGGATTAGTCTCATCCTTCAATGCTAT
CATTTCCTTTGATATTGGATCATATGCATAGTACCGAGAAACTAGTGCGAAGTAGTGATCAGGTATTGCT
GTTATCTGATGAGTATACGTTGTCCTGGCCACGGCAGAAGCACGCTTATCGCTCCAATTTCCCACAACAT
TAGTCAACTCCGTTAGGCCCTTCATTGAAAGAAATGAGGTCATCAAATGTCTTCCAATGTGAGATTTTGG
GCCATTTTTTATAGCAAAGATTGAATAAGGCGCATTTTTCTTCAAAGCTCAGGTGGCACTTTTCGGGGAA
ATGTGCGCGGAACCCCTATTTGTTTATTTTTCTAAATACATTCAAATATGTATCCGCTCATGAGACAATA
ACCCTGATAAATGCTTCAATAATATTGAAAAAGGAAGAGTATGAGTATTCAACATTTCCGTGTCGCCCTT
ATTCCCTTTTTTGCGGCATTTTGCCTTCCTGTTTTTGCTCACCCAGAAACGCTGGTGAAAGTAAAAGATG
CTGAAGATCAGTTGGGTGCACGAGTGGGTTACATCGAACTGGATCTCAACAGCGGTAAGATCCTTGAGAG
TTTTCGCCCCGAAGAACGTTTTCCAATGATGAGCACTTTTAAAGTTCTGCTATGTGGCGCGGTATTATCC
CGTGTTGACGCCGGGCAAGAGCAACTCGGTCGCCGCATACACTATTCTCAGAATGACTTGGTTGAGTACT
CACCAGTCACAGAAAAGCATCTTACGGATGGCATGACAGTAAGAGAATTATGCAGTGCTGCCATAACCAT
GAGTGATAACACTGCGGCCAACTTACTTCTGACAACGATCGGAGGACCGAAGGAGCTAACCGCTTTTTTG
CACAACATGGGGGATCATGTAACTCGCCTTGATCGTTGGGAACCGGAGCTGAATGAAGCCATACCAAACG
ACGAGCGTGACACCACGATGCCTGCAGCAATGGCAACAACGTTGCGCAAACTATTAACTGGCGAACTACT
TACTCTAGCTTCCCGGCAACAATTAATAGACTGGATGGAGGCGGATAAAGTTGCAGGACCACTTCTGCGC
TCGGCCCTTCCGGCTGGCTGGTTTATTGCTGATAAATCTGGAGCCGGTGAGCGTGGGTCTCGCGGTATCA
TTGCAGCACTGGGGCCAGATGGTAAGCCCTCCCGTATCGTAGTTATCTACACGACGGGGAGTCAGGCAAC
TATGGATGAACGAAATAGACAGATCGCTGAGATAGGTGCCTCACTGATTAAGCATTGGTAACTGTCAGAC
CAAGTTTACTCATATATACTTTAGATTGATTTAAAACTTCATTTTTAATTTAAAAGGATCTAGGTGAAGA
TCCTTTTTGATAATCTCATGACCAAAATCCCTTAACGTGAGTTTTCGTTCCACTGAGCGTCAGACCCCGT
AGAAAAGATCAAAGGATCTTCTTGAGATCCTTTTTTTCTGCGCGTAATCTGCTGCTTGCAAACAAAAAAA
CCACCGCTACCAGCGGTGGTTTGTTTGCCGGATCAAGAGCTACCAACTCTTTTTCCGAAGGTAACTGGCT
TCAGCAGAGCGCAGATACCAAATACTGTCCTTCTAGTGTAGCCGTAGTTAGGCCACCACTTCAAGAACTC
TGTAGCACCGCCTACATACCTCGCTCTGCTAATCCTGTTACCAGTGGCTGCTGCCAGTGGCGATAAGTCG
TGTCTTACCGGGTTGGACTCAAGACGATAGTTACCGGATAAGGCGCAGCGGTCGGGCTGAACGGGGGGTT
CGTGCACACAGCCCAGCTTGGAGCGAACGACCTACACCGAACTGAGATACCTACAGCGTGAGCTATGAGA
AAGCGCCACGCTTCCCGAAGGGAGAAAGGCGGACAGGTATCCGGTAAGCGGCAGGGTCGGAACAGGAGAG
CGCACGAGGGAGCTTCCAGGGGGAAACGCCTGGTATCTTTATAGTCCTGTCGGGTTTCGCCACCTCTGAC
TTGAGCGTCGATTTTTGTGATGCTCGTCAGGGGGGCGGAGCCTATGGAAAAACGCCAGCAACGCGGCCTT
TTTACGGTTCCTGGCCTTTTGCTGGCCTTTTGCTCACATGTTCTTTCCTGCGTTATCCCCTGATTCTGTG
GATAACCGTATTACCGCCTTTGAGTGAGCTGATACCGCTCGCCGCAGCCGAACGACCGAGCGCAGCGAGT
CAGTGAGCGAGGAAGCGGAAGAGCGCCTGATGCGGTATTTTCTCCTTACGCATCTGTGCGGTATTTCACA
CCGCATATGGTGCACTCTCAGTACAATCTGCTCTGATGCCGCATAGTTAAGCCAGTATACACTCCGCTAT
CGCTACGTGACTGGGTCATGGCTGCGCCCCGACACCCGCCAACACCCGCTGACGCGCCCTGACGGGCTTG
TCTGCTCCCGGCATCCGCTTACAGACAAGCTGTGACCGTCTCCGGGAGCTGCATGTGTCAGAGGTTTTCA
CCGTCATCACCGAAACGCGCGAGGCAG
Features (pLannotate 1.2.2; 20 found; start..end, strand, type, name):
      1..397     +  promoter       ADH1 promoter: S. cerevisiae ADH1; promoter for alcohol dehydrogenase 1
    443..462     +  CDS            SV40 NLS (fragment): nuclear localization signal of SV40 (simian virus 40) large T antigen
    479..820     +  CDS            GAL4 activation domain: activation domain of the GAL4 transcriptional activator; Saccharomyces cerevisiae GAL4 (truncated)
    833..859     +  CDS            3xHA (fragment): three tandem HA epitope tags
    899..923     +  protein_bind   attB1: mutant version of attB; recombination site for the Gateway® BP reaction BP Clonase™
    929..2467    +  CDS            UTP15: UTP15_YEAST - Experimental evidence at protein level: Swiss-Prot protein existence level 1. Involved in nucleolar processing of pre-18S ribosomal RNA. Required for optimal pre-ribosomal RNA transcription by RNA polymerase I together with a subset of U3 proteins required for transcription (t- UTPs). From Saccharomyces cerevisiae (strain ATCC 204508 / S288c) (Baker's yeast).
   2469..2493    -  protein_bind   attB2: mutant version of attB; recombination site for the Gateway® BP reaction BP Clonase™
   2744..2878    +  CDS            ADH1 (fragment): ADH1_YEAST - Also known as ADC1. Experimental evidence at protein level: Swiss-Prot protein existence level 1. This isozyme preferentially catalyzes the conversion of primary unbranched alcohols to their corresponding aldehydes. Also shows activity toward secondary alcohols. From Saccharomyces cerevisiae (strain ATCC 204508 / S288c) (Baker's yeast).
   2882..3069    +  terminator     ADH1 terminator: S. cerevisiae ADH1; transcription terminator for the S. cerevisiae alcohol dehydrogenase 1 (ADH1) gene
   3090..3123    +  protein_bind   loxP: Cre-mediated recombination occurs in the 8-bp core sequence (GCATACAT). Cre recombinase
   3148..3270    +  CDS            NFS1 (fragment): NFS1_YEAST - Also known as SPL1 From Saccharomyces cerevisiae (strain ATCC 204508 / S288c) (Baker's yeast).
   3635..4726    -  CDS            LEU2: LEU3_YEAST - Experimental evidence at protein level: Swiss-Prot protein existence level 1. Catalyzes the oxidation of 3-carboxy-2-hydroxy-4- methylpentanoate (3-isopropylmalate) to 3-carboxy-4-methyl-2- oxopentanoate. The product decarboxylates to 4-methyl-2 oxopentanoate. From Saccharomyces cerevisiae (strain ATCC 204508 / S288c) (Baker's yeast).
   4727..5132    -  promoter       LEU2 promoter: S. cerevisiae LEU2
   5096..5455    +  CDS            RAF1 (fragment): RAF_YEAST - Experimental evidence at transcript level: Swiss-Prot protein existence level 2. Antagonizes transcriptional repression of recombinase FLP by REP1-REP2. May play a role in plasmid partitioning. From Saccharomyces cerevisiae (strain ATCC 204508 / S288c) (Baker's yeast).
   5609..6951    -  rep_origin     2μ ori: yeast 2μ plasmid origin of replication
   7216..7320    +  promoter       AmpR promoter: bla
   7321..8181    +  CDS            AmpR: β-lactamase; bla; confers resistance to ampicillin, carbenicillin, and related antibiotics
   8352..8940    +  rep_origin     ori: high-copy-number ColE1/pMB1/pBR322/pUC origin of replication
   9126..9266    -  misc_feature   bom: basis of mobility region from pBR322
   9368..1       -  CDS            rop (fragment) (across the origin): Rop protein, which maintains plasmids at low copy number; rop
