[The description below was written by a language model from this plasmid's Addgene catalogue record and pLannotate feature annotations shown in this document.]
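Description:
pACT2-Utp15 is a yeast two-hybrid "prey" plasmid built on the pACT2 backbone, a yeast–E. coli shuttle vector of about 9.4 kb. In bacteria it is maintained through a high-copy ColE1/pUC-type origin and selected with ampicillin via the β-lactamase gene. In Saccharomyces cerevisiae it replicates episomally from the 2μ origin and is selected by leucine prototrophy through the LEU2 marker and its own promoter. The table also lists small remnants of neighbouring sequences: fragments of rop, the pBR322 bom region, and pieces of NFS1, RAF1 and ADH1 coding sequence. A single loxP site lies downstream of the expression cassette. These appear to be carried over with the backbone parts and are not part of the payload.

The expression cassette is driven by the yeast ADH1 promoter and closed by the ADH1 terminator. It encodes an N-terminal module made up of an SV40 large T antigen nuclear localization signal, the GAL4 transcriptional activation domain and an HA epitope sequence (annotated as a fragment of a 3xHA tag). This is followed by the full S. cerevisiae UTP15 open reading frame, flanked by attB1 and attB2 sites from Gateway cloning. Utp15 is a nucleolar protein involved in pre-18S rRNA processing and in optimal RNA polymerase I transcription as one of the t-UTPs. The fusion is directed to the nucleus, where interaction with a DNA-binding-domain "bait" partner reconstitutes a transcriptional activator and switches on reporter genes. The associated study used such constructs to map protein–protein interactions within the small-subunit processome. Sequencing of the deposited plasmid showed 16 additional amino acids at the C-terminus of Utp15 relative to the reference protein.
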