Addgene plasmid #99978: pACT2-Utp15
Purpose: Express yeast Utp15 with Y2H activation domain fusion
Depositing lab: Susan Baserga. Depositing organization: Yale University. Publication: The SSU processome interactome in Saccharomyces cerevisiae reveals potential new protein subcomplexes. Vincent NG, Charette JM, Baserga SJ. RNA. 2017 Oct 20. pii: rna.062927.117. doi: 10.1261/rna.062927.117. PubMed 29054886.
Backbone
  Vector backbone: pACT2
  Vector type: Yeast Expression
Growth in bacteria
  Bacterial resistance: Ampicillin, 100 μg/mL
  Growth temperature: 37°C
  Growth strain: DH5alpha
  Copy number: High Copy
Gene/Insert
  Gene/Insert name: Utp15
  Species: S. cerevisiae (budding yeast)
  Entrez Gene: UTP15
  Tag / fusion protein: Y2H activation domain (N terminal on backbone)
  Cloning method: Gateway Cloning
Terms and licenses: Academic/Nonprofit Terms; Industry Terms: Not Available to Industry
Depositor comments: Addgene NGS results detected the presence of an additional 16 amino acids at the C-terminus of the Utp15 translation compared to NP_013811.1
How to cite: pACT2-Utp15 was a gift from Susan Baserga (Addgene plasmid # 99978 ; http://n2t.net/addgene:99978 ; RRID:Addgene_99978)
