>Addgene plasmid #99978 | pACT2-Utp15 | depositor partial sequence | sequence record 182729 | pACT2-AD
GCTTTGAAGAAAAATGCGCCTTATTCAATCTTTGCTATAAAAAATGGCCCAAAATCTCACATTGGAAGAC
ATTTGATGACCTCATTTCTTTCAATGAAGGGCCTAACGGAGTTGACTAATGTTGTGGGAAATTGGAGCGA
TAAGCGTGCTTCTGCCGTGGCCAGGACAACGTATACTCATCAGATAACAGCAATACCTGATCACTACTTC
GCACTAGTTTCTCGGTACTATGCATATGATCCAATATCAAAGGAAATGATAGCATTGAAGGATGAGACTA
ATCCAATTGAGGAGTGGCAGCATATAGAACAGCTAAAGGGTAGTGCTGAAGGAAGCATACGATACCCCGC
ATGGAATGGGATAATATCACAGGAGGTACTAGACTACCTTTCATCCTACATAAATAGACGCATATAAGTA
CGCATTTAAGCATAAACACGCACTATGCCGTTCTTCTCATGTATATATATATACAGGCAACACGCAGATA
TAGGTGCGACGTGAACAGTGAGCTGTATGTGCGCAGCTCGCGTTGCATTTTCGGAAGCGCTCGTTTTCGG
AAACGCTTTGAAGTTCCTATTCCGAAGTTCCTATTCTCTAGAAAGTATAGGAACTTCAGAGCGCTTTTGA
AAACCAAAAGCGCTCTGAAGACGCACTTTCAAAAAACCAAAAACGCACCGGACTGTAACGAGCTACTAAA
ATATTGCGAATACCGCTTCCACAAACATTGCTCAAAAGTATCTCTTTGCTATATATCTCTGTGCTATATC
CCTATATAACCTACCCATCCACCTTTCGCTCCTTGAACTTGCATCTAAACTCGACCTCTACATTTTTTAT
GTTTATCTCTAGTATTACTCTTTAGACAAAAAAATTGTAGTAAGAACTATTCATAGAGTGAATCGAAAAC
AATACGAAAATGTAAACATTTCCTATACGTAGTATATAGAGACAAAATAGAAGAAACCGTTCATAATTTT
CTGACCAATGAAGAATCATCAACGCTATCACTTTCTGTTCACAAAGTATGCGCAATCCACATCGGTATAG
AATATAATCGGGGATGCCTTTATCTTGAAAAAATGCACCCGCAGCTTCGCTAGTAATCAGTAAACGCGGG
AAGTGGAGTCAGGCTTTTTTTATGGAAGAGAAAATAGACACCAAAGTAGCCTTCTTCTAACCTTAACGGA
CCTACAGTGCAAAAAGTTATCAAGAGACTGCATTATAGAGCGCACAAAGGAGAAAAAAAGTAATCTAAGA
TGCTTTGTTAGAAAAATAGCGCTCTCGGGATGCATTTTTGTAGAACAAAAAAGAAGTATAGATTCTTTGT
TGGTAAAATAGCGCTCTCGCGTTGCATTTCTGTTCTGTAAAAATGCAGCTCAGATTCTTTGTTTGAAAAA
TTAGCGCTCTCGCGTTGCATTTTTGTTTTACAAAAATGAAGCACAGATTCTTCGTTGGTAAAATAGCGCT
TTCGCGTTGCATTTCTGTTCTGTAAAAATGCAGCTCAGATTCTTTGTTTGAAAAATTAGCGCTCTCGCGT
TGCATTTTTGTTCTACAAAATGAAGCACAGATGCTTCGTTAACAAAGATATGCTATTGAAGTGCAAGATG
GAAACGCAGAAAATGAACCGGGGATGCGACGTGCAAGATTACCTATGCAATAGATGCAATAGTTTCTCCA
GGAACCGAAATACATACATTGTCTTCCGTAAAGCGCTAGACTATATATTATTATACAGGTTCAAATATAC
TATCTGTTTCAGGGAAAACTCCCAGGTTCGGATGTTCAAAATTCAATGATGGGTAACAAGTACGATCGTA
AATCTGTAAAACAGTTTGTCGGATATTAGGCTGTATCTCCTCAAAGCGTATTCGAATATCATTGAGAAGC
TGCAGCGTCACATCGGATAATAATGATGGCAGCCATTGTAGAAGTGCCTTTTGCATTTCTAGTCTCTTTC
TCGGTCTAGCTAGTTTTACTACATCGCGAAGATAGAATCTTAGATCACACTGCCTTTGCTGAGCTGGATC
AATAGAGTAACAAAAGAGTGGTAAGGAACTGTGGGAATACTCAGGTATCGTAAGATGCAAGAGTTCGAAT
CTCTTAGCAACCATTATTTTTTTCCTCAACATAACGAGAACACACAGGGGCGCTATCGCACAGAATCAAA
TTCGATGACTGGAAATTTTTTGTTAATTTCAGAGGTCGCCTGACGCATATACCTTTTTCAACTGAAAAAT
TGGGAGAAAAAGGAAAGGTGAGAGGCCGGAACCGGCTTTTCATATAGAATAGAGAAGCGTTCATGACTAA
ATGCTTGCATCACAATACTTGAAGTTGACAATATTATTTAAGGACCTATTGTTTTTTCCAATAGGTGGTT
AGCAATCGTCTTACTTTCTAACTTTTCTTACCTTTTACATTTCAGCAATATATATATATATTTCAAGGAT
ATACCATTCTAATGTCTGCCCCTATGTCTGCCCCTAAGAAGATCGTCGTTTTGCCAGGTGACCACGTTGG
TCAAGAAATCACAGCCGAAGCCATTAAGGTTCTTAAAGCTATTTCTGATGTTCGTTCCAATGTCAAGTTC
GATTTCGAAAATCATTTAATTGGTGGTGCTGCTATCGATGCTACAGGTGTCCCACTTCCAGATGAGGCGC
TGGAAGCCTCCAAGAAGGTTGATGCCGTTTTGTTAGGTGCTGTGGGTGGTCCTAAATGGGGTACCGGTAG
TGTTAGACCTGAACAAGGTTTACTAAAAATCCGTAAAGAACTTCAATTGTACGCCAACTTAAGACCATGT
AACTTTGCATCCGACTCTCTTTTAGACTTATCTCCAATCAAGCCACAATTTGCTAAAGGTACTGACTTCG
TTGTTGTCAGAGAATTAGTGGGAGGTATTTACTTTGGTAAGAGAAAGGAAGACGATGGTGATGGTGTCGC
TTGGGATAGTGAACAATACACCGTTCCAGAAGTGCAAAGAATCACAAGAATGGCCGCTTTCATGGCCCTA
CAACATGAGCCACCATTGCCTATTTGGTCCTTGGATAAAGCTAATGTTTTGGCCTCTTCAAGATTATGGA
GAAAAACTGTGGAGGAAACCATCAAGAACGAATTTCCTACATTGAAGGTTCAACATCAATTGATTGATTC
TGCCGCCATGATCCTAGTTAAGAACCCAACCCACCTAAATGGTATTATAATCACCAGCAACATGTTTGGT
GATATCATCTCCGATGAAGCCTCCGTTATCCCAGGTTCCTTGGGTTTGTTGCCATCTGCGTCCTTGGCCT
CTTTGCCAGACAAGAACACCGCATTTGGTTTGTACGAACCATGCCACGGTTCTGCTCCAGATTTGCCAAA
GAATAAGGTTGACCCTATCGCCACTATCTTGTCTGCTGCAATGATGTTGAAATTGTCATTGAACTTGCCT
GAAGAAGGTAAGGCCATTGAAGATGCAGTTAAAAAGGTTTTGGATGCAGGTATCAGAACTGGTGATTTAG
GTGGTTCCAACAGTACCACCGAAGTCGGTGATGCTGTCGCCGAAGAAGTTAAGAAAATCCTTGCTTAAAA
AGATTCTCTTTTTTTATGATATTTGTACATAAACTTTATAAATGAAATTCATAATAGAAACGACACGAAA
TTACAAAATGGAATATGTTCATAGGGTAGACGAAACTATATACGCAATCTACATACATTTATCAAGAAGG
AGAAAAAGGAGGATAGTAAAGGAATACAGGTAAGCAAATTGATACTAATGGCTCAACGTGATAAGGAAAA
AGAATTGCACTTTAACATTAATATTGACAAGGAGGAGGGCACCACACAAAAAGTTAGGTGTAACAGAAAA
TCATGAAACTACGATTCCTAATTTGATATTGGAGGATTTTCTCTAAAAAAAAAAAAATACAACAAATAAA
AAACACTCAATGACCTGACCATTTGATGGAGTTTAAGTCAATACCTTCTTGAACCATTTCCCATAATGGT
GAAAGTTCCCTCAAGAATTTTACTCTGTCAGAAACGGCCTTAACGACGTAGTCGACCAATTCCGATCATA
TCAATAACCCTTAATATAACTTCGTATAATGTATGCTATCGAAGTTATTAGGTCTGAAGAGGAGTTTACG
TCCAGCCAAGCTAGCCTGGCTGCAGGTCGAGCGGCCGCGATCCGGAACCCTTAATATAACTTCGTATAAT
GTATGCTATACGAAGTTATTAGGTCCCTCGACCAATTCCGATCATATTCAATAACCCTTAATATAACTTC
GTATAATGTATGCTATACGAAGTTATTAGGTCTGAAGAGGAGTTTACGTCCGCTAGCTTGGCTGCAGGTC
GAGCGGCCGCGATCCGGAACCCTTAATATAACTTCGTATAATGTATGCTATACGAAGTTATTAGGTCCCT
CGCACATGCCGGTAGAGGTGTGGTCAATAAGAGCGACCTCATGCTATACCTGAGAAAGCAACCTGACCTA
CAGGAAAGAGTTACTCAAGAACAAGAATTTTCGTTTTAAAACCTAAGAGTCACTTTAAAATTTGTATACA
CTTATTTTTTTTATAACTTATTTAATAATAAAAATCATAAATCATAAGAAATTCGCTTATTTAGAAGTGT
CAACAACGTATCTACCAACGATTTGACCCTTTTCCATCTTTTCGTAAATTTCTGGCAAGGTAGACAAGCC
GACAACCTTGATTGGAGACTTGACCAAACCTCTGGCGAAGAAGTCCAAAGCTTCTGAATAAGCCCTCGTA
ATATATTTTCATGAAGAATTTAGGTCCAAAAAAAAGATGGGCATTAATTCTAGTCATTTAAAAAATTCTA
TAGATCAGAGGTTACATGGCCAAGATTGAAACTTAGAGGAGTATAGTTACATAAAAGAAGGCAAAACGAT
GTATAAATGAAAGAAATTGAGATGGTGCACGATGCACAGTTGAAGTGAACTTGCGGGGTTTTTCAGTATC
TACGATTCATAGATCTCTCGAGCTCGAATTCGGATCCCCGGGGCCTCCATGGCCATATGACCACCCAAGC
TAGCGTAATCTGGAACATCGTATGGGTAAGCCATACAGATCTCTTTTTTTGGGTTTGGTGGGGTATCTTC
ATCATCGAATAGATAGTTATATACATCATCCATTGTAGTGGTATTAAACATCCCTGTAGTGATTCCAAAC
GCGTTATACGCAGTTTGGTCCGTCCAACCAGGTGACAGTGGTTTTGAATTATTACCATCATCAATTTTAC
TAGCCGTGATTTCATTATTCATGAAGTTATCATGAACGTTAGAGGAGGCAATTGGTTGTGAAAGCGCTTG
AGAATTTGTTTGAGTTGTTATGAGGTTCGGACCGTTGCTACTGTTAGTGAAAGTGAAGGACAATGAGCTA
TCAGCAATATTCCCACTTTGATTAAAATTGGCGGCGGTACCCAATTCGACCTTTCTCTTCTTTTTTGGAG
GCTCGGGAATTAATTCCGCTTTATCCATCTTTGCAAAGCTTGGAGTTGATTGTATGCTTGGTATAGCTTG
AAATATTGTGCAGAAAAAGAAACAAGGAAGAAAGGGAACGAGAACAATGACGAGGAAACAAAAGATTAAT
AATTGCAGGTCTATTTATACTTGATAGCAAAGCGGCAAACTTTTTTTATTTCAAATTCAAGTAACTGGAA
GGAAGGCCGTATACCGTTGCTCATTAGAGAGTAGTGTGCGTGAATGAAGGAAGGAAAAAGTTTCGTGTGT
TCGAAGATACCCCTCATCAGCTCTGGAACAACGACATCTGTTGGTGCTGTCTTTGTCGTTAATTTTTTCC
TTTAGTGTCTTCCATCATTTTTTTTGTCATTGCGGATATGGTGAGACAACAACGGGGGAGAGAGAAAAGA
AAAAAAAAGAAAAGAAGTTGCTGCCTCGCGCGTTTCGGTGATGACGGTGAAAACCTCTGACACATGCAGC
TCCCGGAGACGGTCACAGCTTGTCTGTAAGCGGATGCCGGGAGCAGACAAGCCCGTCAGGGCGCGTCAGC
GGGTGTTGGCGGGTGTCGGGGCGCAGCCATGACCCAGTCACGTAGCGATAGCGGAGTGTATACTGGCTTA
ACTATGCGGCATCAGAGCAGATTGTACTGAGAGTGCACCATATGCGGTGTGAAATACCGCACAGATGCGT
AAGGAGAAAATACCGCATCAGGCGCTCTTCCGCTTCCTCGCTCACTGACTCGCTGCGCTCGGTCGTTCGG
CTGCGGCGAGCGGTATCAGCTCACTCAAAGGCGGTAATACGGTTATCCACAGAATCAGGGGATAACGCAG
GAAAGAACATGTGAGCAAAAGGCCAGCAAAAGGCCAGGAACCGTAAAAAGGCCGCGTTGCTGGCGTTTTT
CCATAGGCTCCGCCCCCCTGACGAGCATCACAAAAATCGACGCTCAAGTCAGAGGTGGCGAAACCCGACA
GGACTATAAAGATACCAGGCGTTTCCCCCTGGAAGCTCCCTCGTGCGCTCTCCTGTTCCGACCCTGCCGC
TTACCGGATACCTGTCCGCCTTTCTCCCTTCGGGAAGCGTGGCGCTTTCTCATAGCTCACGCTGTAGGTA
TCTCAGTTCGGTGTAGGTCGTTCGCTCCAAGCTGGGCTGTGTGCACGAACCCCCCGTTCAGCCCGACCGC
TGCGCCTTATCCGGTAACTATCGTCTTGAGTCCAACCCGGTAAGACACGACTTATCGCCACTGGCAGCAG
CCACTGGTAACAGGATTAGCAGAGCGAGGTATGTAGGCGGTGCTACAGAGTTCTTGAAGTGGTGGCCTAA
CTACGGCTACACTAGAAGGACAGTATTTGGTATCTGCGCTCTGCTGAAGCCAGTTACCTTCGGAAAAAGA
GTTGGTAGCTCTTGATCCGGCAAACAAACCACCGCTGGTAGCGGTGGTTTTTTTGTTTGCAAGCAGCAGA
TTACGCGCAGAAAAAAAGGATCTCAAGAAGATCCTTTGATCTTTTCTACGGGGTCTGACGCTCAGTGGAA
CGAAAACTCACGTTAAGGGATTTTGGTCATGAGATTATCAAAAAGGATCTTCACCTAGATCCTTTTAAAT
TAAAAATGAAGTTTTAAATCAATCTAAAGTATATATGAGTAAACTTGGTCTGACAGTTACCAATGCTTAA
TCAGTGAGGCACCTATCTCAGCGATCTGTCTATTTCGTTCATCCATAGTTGCCTGACTCCCCGTCGTGTA
GATAACTACGATACGGGAGGGCTTACCATCTGGCCCCAGTGCTGCAATGATACCGCGAGACCCACGCTCA
CCGGCTCCAGATTTATCAGCAATAAACCAGCCAGCCGGAAGGGCCGAGCGCAGAAGTGGTCCTGCAACTT
TATCCGCCTCCATCCAGTCTATTAATTGTTGCCGGGAAGCTAGAGTAAGTAGTTCGCCAGTTAATAGTTT
GCGCAACGTTGTTGCCATTGCTGCAGGCATCGTGGTGTCACGCTCGTCGTTTGGTATGGCTTCATTCAGC
TCCGGTTCCCAACGATCAAGGCGAGTTACATGATCCCCCATGTTGTGCAAAAAAGCGGTTAGCTCCTTCG
GTCCTCCGATCGTTGTCAGAAGTAAGTTGGCCGCAGTGTTATCACTCATGGTTATGGCAGCACTGCATAA
TTCTCTTACTGTCATGCCATCCGTAAGATGCTTTTCTGTGACTGGTGAGTACTCAACCAAGTCATTCTGA
GAATAGTGTATGCGGCGACCGAGTTGCTCTTGCCCGGCGTCAACACGGGATAATACCGCGCCACATAGCA
GAACTTTAAAAGTGCTCATCATTGGAAAACGTTCTTCGGGGCGAAAACTCTCAAGGATCTTACCGCTGTT
GAGATCCAGTTCGATGTAACCCACTCGTGCACCCAACTGATCTTCAGCATCTTTTACTTTCACCAGCGTT
TCTGGGTGAGCAAAAACAGGAAGGCAAAATGCCGCAAAAAAGGGAATAAGGGCGACACGGAAATGTTGAA
TACTCATACTCTTCCTTTTTCAATATTATTGAAGCATTTATCAGGGTTATTGTCTCATGAGCGGATACAT
ATTTGAATGTATTTAGAAAAATAAACAAATAGGGGTTCCGCGCACATTTCCCCGAAAAGTGCCACCT
